Addgene plasmid #21614: myc-TRX
Depositing lab: John Kyriakis. Depositing organization: Massachusetts General Hospital. Publication: Activation of apoptosis signal-regulating kinase 1 (ASK1) by tumor necrosis factor receptor-associated factor 2 requires prior dissociation of the ASK1 inhibitor thioredoxin. Liu H, Nishitoh H, Ichijo H, Kyriakis JM. Mol Cell Biol. 2000 Mar . 20(6):2198-208. 10.1128/MCB.20.6.2198-2208.2000 PubMed 10688666.
Backbone
  Vector backbone: pCMV5
  Backbone manufacturer: Dr. David Russell, UTSW
  Backbone size w/o insert (bp): 4700
  Vector type: Mammalian Expression
Growth in bacteria
  Bacterial resistance: Ampicillin, 100 μg/mL
  Growth temperature: 37°C
  Growth strain: DH5alpha
  Copy number: High Copy
Gene/Insert
  Gene/Insert name: thioredoxin (alt name: TXN)
  Species: H. sapiens (human)
  Entrez Gene: TXN (a.k.a. TRDX, TRX, TRX1, TXN1, Trx80)
  Tag / fusion protein: Myc (N terminal on insert)
  Cloning method: Restriction Enzyme
  Sequencing primers: 5′ CMV Forward
Terms and licenses: Academic/Nonprofit Terms; Industry Terms: Not Available to Industry
How to cite: myc-TRX was a gift from John Kyriakis (Addgene plasmid # 21614 ; http://n2t.net/addgene:21614 ; RRID:Addgene_21614)
