[The description below was written by a language model from this plasmid's Addgene catalogue record.]
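Description:
myc-TRX is a mammalian expression plasmid built on the pCMV5 backbone (about 4.7 kb without insert) that carries human thioredoxin (TXN, also known as TRX or TRX1) fused to an N-terminal Myc epitope tag. It is maintained in E. coli as a high-copy plasmid under ampicillin selection. The record lists no mammalian selection marker, so the construct is best regarded as a tool for transient transfection. No feature table is provided. The promoter is not explicitly stated, but the pCMV5 name and the use of a CMV forward sequencing primer indicate that the insert sits downstream of the cytomegalovirus immediate-early promoter, which gives strong constitutive expression in most cultured mammalian cells. The insert was introduced by restriction enzyme cloning, though the sites used are not recorded.

Thioredoxin is a small redox-active protein, and the associated publication concerns its role as an inhibitor of apoptosis signal-regulating kinase 1 (ASK1), whose activation by TNF receptor-associated factor 2 requires prior dissociation of thioredoxin. The Myc tag allows the overexpressed protein to be distinguished from endogenous thioredoxin and to be detected or immunoprecipitated with anti-Myc antibodies. This makes the plasmid suited to co-expression and co-immunoprecipitation experiments examining thioredoxin binding to ASK1 or other partners. It can also be used to test how elevated thioredoxin levels affect stress-activated kinase signalling and redox-dependent pathways in mammalian cells.
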