>Addgene plasmid #21614 | myc-TRX | addgene partial sequence | sequence record 27341 | 21614 with bglob-intron-F
TACTCTGAGTCCAAACCGGGCCCCTCTGCTAACCATGTTCNTGCCTTCTTCTCTTTCCTACAGCTCCTGG
GCAACGTGCTGGTTGTTGTGCTGTCTCATCATTTTGGCAAAGAATTCCTCGACGGATCTGGGATGGAGCA
GAAGCTGATCTCCGAGGAGGACCTGGGATCCATGGTGAAGCAGATCGAGAGCAAGACTGCTTTTCAGGAA
GCCTTGGACGCTGCAGGTGATAAACTTGTAGTAGTTGACTTCTCAGCCACGTGGTGTGGGCCTTGCAAAA
TGATCAAGCCTTTCTTTCATTCCCTCTCTGAAAAGTATTCCAACGTGATATTCCTTGAAGTAGATGTGGA
TGACTGTCAGGATGTTGCTTCAGAGTGTGAAGTCAAATGCATGCCAACATTCCAGTTTTTTAAGAAGGGA
CAAAAGGTGGGTGAATTTTCTGGAGCCAATAAGGAAAAGCTTGAAGCCACCATTAATGAATTAGTCGCGG
CCGCGATATCATGCATGGTACCCTGAAGATCCGTCGAGGAATTCACTCCTCAGGTGCAGGCTGCCTATCA
GAAGGTGGTGGCTGGTGTGGCCAATGCCCTGGCTCACAAATACCACTGAGATCTTTTTCCCTCTGCCAAA
AATTATGGGGACATCATGAAGCCCCTTGAGCATCTGACTTCTGGCTAATAAAGGAAATTTATTTTCATTG
CAATAGTGTGTTGGAATTTTTTGTGTCTCTCACT
