>Addgene plasmid #21614 | myc-TRX | addgene partial sequence | sequence record 27342 | 21614 with CMV-F
CTCGTTAGTGAACCGTCAGATCGCCTGGAGACGCCATCCACGCTGTTTTGACCTCCATAGAAGACACCGG
GACCGATCCAGCCTCCGGTCGACCGATCCTGAGAACTTCAGGGTGAGTTTGGGGACCCTTGATTGTTCTT
TCTTTTTCGCTATTGTAAAATTCATGTTATATGGAGGGGGCAAAGTTTTCAGGGTGTTGTTTAGAATGGG
AAGATGTCCCTTGTATCACCATGGACCCTCATGATAATTTTGTTTCTTTCACTTTCTACTCTGTTGACAA
CCATTGTCTCCTCTTATTTTCTTTTCATTTTCTGTAACTTTTTCGTTAAACTTTAGCTTGCATTTGTAAC
GAATTTTTAAATTCACTTTTGTTTATTTGTCAGATTGTAAGTACTTTCTCTAATCACTTTTTTTTCAAGG
CAATCAGGGTATATTATATTGTACTTCAGCACAGTTTTAGAGAACAATTGTTATAATTAAATGATAAGGT
AGAATATTTCTGCATATAAATTCTGGCTGGCGTGGAAATATTCTTATTGGTAGAAACAACTACACCCTGG
TCATCATCCTGCCTTTCTCTTTATGGTTACAATGATATACACTGTTTGAGATGAGGATAAAATACTCTGA
GTCCAAACCGGGCCCCTCTGCTAACCATGTTCATGCCTTCTTCTCTTTCCTACAGCTCCTGGGCAACGTG
CTGGTTGTTGTGCTGTCTCATCA
